Addgene plasmid #143834: TFORF1678
Purpose: Lentiviral vector for overexpressing transcription factor ORFs with unique 24-bp barcodes. Barcodes facilitate identification of transcription factors in pooled screens.
Depositing lab: Feng Zhang. Depositing organization: Broad Institute. Publication: A transcription factor atlas of directed differentiation. Joung J, Ma S, Tay T, Geiger-Schuller KR, Kirchgatterer PC, Verdine VK, Guo B, Arias-Garcia MA, Allen WE, Singh A, Kuksenko O, Abudayyeh OO, Gootenberg JS, Fu Z, Macrae RK, Buenrostro JD, Regev A, Zhang F. Cell. 2023 Jan 5;186(1):209-229.e26. doi: 10.1016/j.cell.2022.11.026. PubMed 36608654.
Backbone
  Vector backbone: pLX_TRC317
  Backbone manufacturer: Broad Institute Genetic Perturbation Platform
  Backbone size w/o insert (bp): 8264
  Vector type: Mammalian Expression, Lentiviral
  Selectable markers: Puromycin
Growth in bacteria
  Bacterial resistance: Ampicillin, 100 μg/mL
  Growth temperature: 37°C
  Growth strain: NEB Stable
  Copy number: High Copy
Gene/Insert
  Gene/Insert name: RUNX1T1
  Species: H. sapiens (human)
  Insert size (bp): 1835
  Entrez Gene: RUNX1T1 (a.k.a. AML1-MTG8, AML1T1, CBFA2T1, CDR, ETO, MTG8, ZMYND2)
  Promoter: EF1a
  Cloning method: Unknown
  Sequencing primers: 5′ GGGTGGAGACTGAAGTTAGGCCAG; 3′ CACATAGCGTAAAAGGAGCAACATAG
Terms and licenses: Academic/Nonprofit Terms; Industry Terms: Not Available to Industry
Depositor comments: NM_004349,NM_001198632,NM_001198625,XM_017013932,XM_017013933,XM_011517352,ENST00000613886,ENST00000396218,ENST00000518844 . The transcription factor ORF portion of this plasmid was synthesized by Genewiz. Please test multiple small colonies in case of plasmid recombination. To make this collection available in a timely manner, a portion of this collection was not fully sequenced by Addgene. If an Addgene verified full plasmid sequence is not available, please contact us prior to placing an order to request the full sequence.
How to cite: TFORF1678 was a gift from Feng Zhang (Addgene plasmid # 143834 ; http://n2t.net/addgene:143834 ; RRID:Addgene_143834)
