[The description below was written by a language model from this plasmid's Addgene catalogue record and pLannotate feature annotations shown in this document.]
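Description:
TFORF1678 is a third-generation-style, self-inactivating lentiviral expression plasmid built on the pLX_TRC317 backbone and carrying the human RUNX1T1 open reading frame (also known as ETO, MTG8 or CBFA2T1), a transcriptional corepressor that acts through DNA-binding partners and recruited histone-modifying enzymes. It belongs to a barcoded transcription factor ORF collection in which each clone carries a unique 24-bp barcode so that the overexpressed factor can be identified in pooled screens. The barcode is not annotated in the feature table. In bacteria the plasmid is maintained through a high-copy ColE1/pUC-type origin and ampicillin resistance (bla), and an f1 origin is also present. The depositor cautions that recombination can occur, as is common with LTR-containing vectors.

The viral transcript is driven by an RSV promoter fused to a truncated HIV-1 5' LTR and ends at a ΔU3 3' LTR followed by an SV40 polyadenylation signal. Between the LTRs lie the Ψ packaging signal with a gag fragment, the Rev response element for nuclear export of the unspliced genome, and a cPPT/CTS that aids nuclear import. Two expression units follow. An SV40 early promoter/origin region drives puromycin N-acetyltransferase for selecting transduced mammalian cells, and a full EF-1α promoter drives RUNX1T1, with a WPRE downstream to enhance transcript stability and expression. The annotated coding match spans about 1.7 kb of the 1,835-bp insert. Short hits such as the U6 promoter, small t antigen, lacZα and lacI fragments appear to be backbone remnants or linker sequences rather than functional parts. The construct is intended for packaging into lentivirus for stable RUNX1T1 overexpression, for example in directed differentiation screens.
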