Features (pLannotate 1.2.2; 31 found; start..end, strand, type, name):
      5..231     +  promoter       RSV promoter: Rous sarcoma virus enhancer/promoter
    232..412     +  LTR            5' LTR (truncated): truncated 5' long terminal repeat (LTR) from HIV-1
    459..584     +  misc_feature   HIV-1 Ψ: packaging signal of human immunodeficiency virus type 1
    568..931     +  CDS            HIV-1 gag (fragment): gag protein from human immunodeficiency virus 1; gag
   1077..1310    +  misc_feature   RRE: The Rev response element (RRE) of HIV-1 allows for Rev-dependent mRNA export from the nucleus to the cytoplasm.
   1687..1713    +  CDS            Rev (fragment): human immunodeficiency virus 1 (HIV-1) Rev protein; rev; enhances nuclear export of unspliced and incompletely spliced viral mRNAs
   1720..1743    +  promoter       SV40 promoter (fragment): SV40 early promoter
   1744..1815    +  promoter       SV40 promoter (fragment): SV40 enhancer and early promoter
   1839..1974    +  rep_origin     SV40 ori: SV40 origin of replication
   2020..2616    +  CDS            PuroR (fragment): puromycin N-acetyltransferase; pac from Streptomyces; confers resistance to puromycin
   2665..2782    +  misc_feature   cPPT/CTS: central polypurine tract and central termination sequence of HIV-1
   2847..2913    +  CDS            small t antigen (fragment): SV40 (simian virus 40) small t antigen
   2920..4098    +  promoter       EF-1α promoter: strong constitutive promoter for human elongation factor EF-1α
   4121..5845    +  CDS            RUNX1T1: MTG8_HUMAN - Also known as AML1T1, CBFA2T1, CDR, ETO, MTG8, ZMYND2. Experimental evidence at protein level: Swiss-Prot protein existence level 1. Transcriptional corepressor which facilitates transcriptional repression via its association with DNA-binding transcription factors and recruitment of other corepressors and histone-modifying enzymes (PubMed:12559562, PubMed:15203199, PubMed:10688654). Can repress the expression of MMP7 in a ZBTB33-dependent manner (PubMed:23251453). Can repress transactivation mediated by TCF12 (PubMed:16803958). Acts as a negative regulator of adipogenesis (By simi
   5861..5914    +  promoter       U6 promoter (fragment): RNA polymerase III promoter for human U6 snRNA
   5956..6544    +  misc_feature   WPRE: woodchuck hepatitis virus posttranscriptional regulatory element
   6595..6614    +  misc_feature   cPPT/CTS (fragment): central polypurine tract and central termination sequence of HIV-1
   6616..6849    +  LTR            3' LTR (ΔU3): self-inactivating 3' long terminal repeat (LTR) from HIV-1
   6927..7048    +  polyA_signal   SV40 poly(A) signal: SV40 polyadenylation signal
   7088..7223    +  rep_origin     SV40 ori: SV40 origin of replication
   7244..7262    -  promoter       T7 promoter: promoter for bacteriophage T7 RNA polymerase
   7270..7425    +  CDS            lacZα (fragment): LacZα fragment of β-galactosidase; lacZ fragment
   7430..7858    +  rep_origin     f1 ori (sequence partly withheld): f1 bacteriophage origin of replication; arrow indicates direction of (+) strand synthesis
   7911..8015    +  promoter       AmpR promoter: bla
   8016..8876    +  CDS            AmpR: β-lactamase; bla; confers resistance to ampicillin, carbenicillin, and related antibiotics
   9047..9635    +  rep_origin     ori: high-copy-number ColE1/pMB1/pBR322/pUC origin of replication
   9818..9910    +  CDS            lacI (fragment): lac repressor; lacI; The lac repressor binds to the lac operator to inhibit transcription in E. coli. This inhibition can be relieved by adding lactose or isopropyl-β-D-thiogalactopyranoside (IPTG).
   9923..9944    +  protein_bind   CAP binding site: CAP binding activates transcription in the presence of cAMP. E. coli catabolite activator protein
   9959..9989    +  promoter       lac promoter: promoter for the E. coli lac operon
   9997..10013   +  protein_bind   lac operator: The lac repressor binds to the lac operator to inhibit transcription in E. coli. This inhibition can be relieved by adding lactose or isopropyl-β-D-thiogalactopyranoside (IPTG). lac repressor encoded by lacI
  10058..10076   +  promoter       T3 promoter: promoter for bacteriophage T3 RNA polymerase
>Addgene plasmid #143834 | TFORF1678 | addgene full sequence | sequence record 391574 | Addgene NGS Result
TTAATGTAGTCTTATGCAATACTCTTGTAGTCTTGCAACATGGTAACGATGAGTTAGCAACATGCCTTAC
AAGGAGAGAAAAAGCACCGTGCATGCCGATTGGTGGAAGTAAGGTGGTACGATCGTGCCTTATTAGGAAG
GCAACAGACGGGTCTGACATGGATTGGACGAACCACTGAATTGCCGCATTGCAGAGATATTGTATTTAAG
TGCCTAGCTCGATACATAAACGGGTCTCTCTGGTTAGACCAGATCTGAGCCTGGGAGCTCTCTGGCTAAC
TAGGGAACCCACTGCTTAAGCCTCAATAAAGCTTGCCTTGAGTGCTTCAAGTAGTGTGTGCCCGTCTGTT
GTGTGACTCTGGTAACTAGAGATCCCTCAGACCCTTTTAGTCAGTGTGGAAAATCTCTAGCAGTGGCGCC
CGAACAGGGACTTGAAAGCGAAAGGGAAACCAGAGGAGCTCTCTCGACGCAGGACTCGGCTTGCTGAAGC
GCGCACGGCAAGAGGCGAGGGGCGGCGACTGGTGAGTACGCCAAAAATTTTGACTAGCGGAGGCTAGAAG
GAGAGAGATGGGTGCGAGAGCGTCAGTATTAAGCGGGGGAGAATTAGATCGCGATGGGAAAAAATTCGGT
TAAGGCCAGGGGGAAAGAAAAAATATAAATTAAAACATATAGTATGGGCAAGCAGGGAGCTAGAACGATT
CGCAGTTAATCCTGGCCTGTTAGAAACATCAGAAGGCTGTAGACAAATACTGGGACAGCTACAACCATCC
CTTCAGACAGGATCAGAAGAACTTAGATCATTATATAATACAGTAGCAACCCTCTATTGTGTGCATCAAA
GGATAGAGATAAAAGACACCAAGGAAGCTTTAGACAAGATAGAGGAAGAGCAAAACAAAAGTAAGACCAC
CGCACAGCAAGCGGCCGCTGATCTTCAGACCTGGAGGAGGAGATATGAGGGACAATTGGAGAAGTGAATT
ATATAAATATAAAGTAGTAAAAATTGAACCATTAGGAGTAGCACCCACCAAGGCAAAGAGAAGAGTGGTG
CAGAGAGAAAAAAGAGCAGTGGGAATAGGAGCTTTGTTCCTTGGGTTCTTGGGAGCAGCAGGAAGCACTA
TGGGCGCAGCGTCAATGACGCTGACGGTACAGGCCAGACAATTATTGTCTGGTATAGTGCAGCAGCAGAA
CAATTTGCTGAGGGCTATTGAGGCGCAACAGCATCTGTTGCAACTCACAGTCTGGGGCATCAAGCAGCTC
CAGGCAAGAATCCTGGCTGTGGAAAGATACCTAAAGGATCAACAGCTCCTGGGGATTTGGGGTTGCTCTG
GAAAACTCATTTGCACCACTGCTGTGCCTTGGAATGCTAGTTGGAGTAATAAATCTCTGGAACAGATTTG
GAATCACACGACCTGGATGGAGTGGGACAGAGAAATTAACAATTACACAAGCTTAATACACTCCTTAATT
GAAGAATCGCAAAACCAGCAAGAAAAGAATGAACAAGAATTATTGGAATTAGATAAATGGGCAAGTTTGT
GGAATTGGTTTAACATAACAAATTGGCTGTGGTATATAAAATTATTCATAATGATAGTAGGAGGCTTGGT
AGGTTTAAGAATAGTTTTTGCTGTACTTTCTATAGTGAATAGAGTTAGGCAGGGATATTCACCATTATCG
TTTCAGACCCACCTCCCAACCCCGAGGGGACCCATGCATTGCATCTCAATTAGTCAGCAACCAGGTGTGG
AAAGTCCCCAGGCTCCCCAGCAGGCAGAAGTATGCAAAGCATGCGTCTCAATTAGTCAGCAACCATAGTC
CCGCCCCTAACTCCGCCCATCCCGCCCCTAACTCCGCCCAGTTCCGCCCATTCTCCGCCCCATGGCTGAC
TAATTTTTTTTATTTATGCAGAGGCCGAGGCCGCCTCGGCCTCTGAGCTATTCCAGAAGTAGTGAGGAGG
CTTTTTTGGAGGCCTAGGCTTTTGCAAAAAGCTTTCTAGAGGTACCACCGGAGCTTACCATGACCGAGTA
CAAGCCCACGGTGCGCCTCGCCACCCGCGACGACGTCCCCAGGGCCGTACGCACCCTCGCCGCCGCGTTC
GCCGACTACCCCGCCACGCGCCACACCGTCGATCCGGACCGCCACATCGAGCGGGTCACCGAGCTGCAAG
AACTCTTCCTCACGCGCGTCGGGCTCGACATCGGCAAGGTGTGGGTCGCGGACGACGGCGCCGCCGTGGC
GGTCTGGACCACGCCGGAGAGCGTCGAAGCGGGGGCGGTGTTCGCCGAGATCGGCCCGCGCATGGCCGAG
TTGAGCGGTTCCCGGCTGGCCGCGCAGCAACAGATGGAAGGCCTCCTGGCGCCGCACCGGCCCAAGGAGC
CCGCGTGGTTCCTGGCCACCGTCGGCGTCTCGCCCGACCACCAGGGCAAGGGTCTGGGCAGCGCCGTCGT
GCTCCCCGGAGTGGAGGCGGCCGAGCGCGCCGGGGTGCCCGCCTTCCTGGAGACCTCCGCGCCCCGCAAC
CTCCCCTTCTACGAGCGGCTCGGCTTCACCGTCACCGCCGACGTCGAGGTGCCCGAAGGACCGCGCACCT
GGTGCATGACCCGCAAGCCCGGTGCCAGTTAACGAATTCTAGATCTTGAGACAAATGGCAGTATTCATCC
ACAATTTTAAAAGAAAAGGGGGGATTGGGGGGTACAGTGCAGGGGAAAGAATAGTAGACATAATAGCAAC
AGACATACAAACTAAAGAATTACAAAAACAAATTACAAAAATTCAAAATTTTCGGGTTTATTACAGGGAC
AGCAGAGATCCACTTTGGCGCCGGCTCGAGGCCTGCAGGTGCAAAGATGGATAAAGTTTTAAACAGAGAG
GAATCTTTGCAGCTAATGGACCTTCTAGGTCTTGAAAGGAGTGGGAATTGGCTCCGGTGCCCGTCAGTGG
GCAGAGCGCACATCGCCCACAGTCCCCGAGAAGTTGGGGGGAGGGGTCGGCAATTGAACCGGTGCCTAGA
GAAGGTGGCGCGGGGTAAACTGGGAAAGTGATGTCGTGTACTGGCTCCGCCTTTTTCCCGAGGGTGGGGG
AGAACCGTATATAAGTGCAGTAGTCGCCGTGAACGTTCTTTTTCGCAACGGGTTTGCCGCCAGAACACAG
GTAAGTGCCGTGTGTGGTTCCCGCGGGCCTGGCCTCTTTACGGGTTATGGCCCTTGCGTGCCTTGAATTA
CTTCCACCTGGCTGCAGTACGTGATTCTTGATCCCGAGCTTCGGGTTGGAAGTGGGTGGGAGAGTTCGAG
GCCTTGCGCTTAAGGAGCCCCTTCGCCTCGTGCTTGAGTTGAGGCCTGGCCTGGGCGCTGGGGCCGCCGC
GTGCGAATCTGGTGGCACCTTCGCGCCTGTCTCGCTGCTTTCGATAAGTCTCTAGCCATTTAAAATTTTT
GATGACCTGCTGCGACGCTTTTTTTCTGGCAAGATAGTCTTGTAAATGCGGGCCAAGATCTGCACACTGG
TATTTCGGTTTTTGGGGCCGCGGGCGGCGACGGGGCCCGTGCGTCCCAGCGCACATGTTCGGCGAGGCGG
GGCCTGCGAGCGCGGCCACCGAGAATCGGACGGGGGTAGTCTCAAGCTGGCCGGCCTGCTCTGGTGCCTG
GCCTCGCGCCGCCGTGTATCGCCCCGCCCTGGGCGGCAAGGCTGGCCCGGTCGGCACCAGTTGCGTGAGC
GGAAAGATGGCCGCTTCCCGGCCCTGCTGCAGGGAGCTCAAAATGGAGGACGCGGCGCTCGGGAGAGCGG
GCGGGTGAGTCACCCACACAAAGGAAAAGGGCCTTTCCGTCCTCAGCCGTCGCTTCATGTGACTCCACGG
AGTACCGGGCGCCGTCCAGGCACCTCGATTAGTTCTCGAGCTTTTGGAGTACGTCGTCTTTAGGTTGGGG
GGAGGGGTTTTATGCGATGGAGTTTCCCCACACTGAGTGGGTGGAGACTGAAGTTAGGCCAGCTTGGCAC
TTGATGTAATTCTCCTTGGAATTTGCCCTTTTTGAGTTTGGATCTTGGTTCATTCTCAAGCCTCAGACAG
TGGTTCAAAGTTTTTTTCTTCCATTTCAGGTGTCGTGAGGCTAGCACCGCCACCATGCCTGATCGTACTG
AGAAGCACTCCACAATGCCAGACTCACCTGTGGATGTGAAGACGCAATCTAGGCTGACTCCTCCAACAAT
GCCACCTCCCCCAACTACTCAAGGAGCTCCAAGAACCAGTTCATTTACACCGACAACGTTAACTAATGGC
ACGAGCCATTCTCCTACAGCCTTGAATGGCGCCCCCTCACCACCCAATGGCTTCAGCAATGGGCCTTCCT
CTTCTTCCTCCTCCTCTCTGGCTAATCAACAGCTGCCCCCAGCCTGTGGTGCCAGGCAACTCAGCAAGCT
GAAAAGGTTCCTTACTACCCTGCAGCAGTTTGGCAATGACATTTCACCCGAGATAGGAGAAAGAGTTCGC
ACCCTCGTTCTGGGACTAGTGAACTCCACTTTGACAATTGAAGAATTTCATTCCAAACTGCAAGAAGCTA
CTAACTTCCCACTGAGACCTTTTGTCATCCCATTTTTGAAGGCCAACTTGCCCCTGCTGCAGCGTGAGCT
CCTCCACTGCGCAAGACTGGCCAAACAGAACCCTGCCCAGTACCTCGCCCAGCATGAACAGCTGCTTCTG
GATGCCAGCACCACCTCACCTGTTGACTCCTCAGAGCTGCTTCTCGATGTGAACGAAAACGGGAAGAGGC
GAACTCCAGACAGAACCAAAGAAAATGGCTTTGACAGAGAGCCTTTGCACTCAGAACATCCAAGCAAGCG
ACCATGCACTATTAGCCCAGGCCAGCGGTACAGTCCAAATAACGGCTTATCCTACCAGCCCAATGGCCTG
CCTCACCCTACCCCACCTCCACCTCAGCATTACCGTTTGGATGATATGGCCATTGCCCACCACTACAGGG
ACTCCTATCGACACCCCAGCCACAGGGACCTCAGGGACAGAAACAGACCTATGGGGTTGCATGGCACACG
TCAAGAAGAAATGATTGATCACAGACTAACAGACAGAGAATGGGCAGAAGAGTGGAAACATCTTGACCAT
CTGTTAAACTGCATAATGGACATGGTAGAAAAAACAAGGCGATCTCTCACCGTACTAAGGCGGTGTCAAG
AAGCAGACCGGGAAGAATTGAATTACTGGATCCGGCGGTACAGTGACGCCGAGGACTTAAAAAAAGGTGG
CGGCAGTAGCAGCAGCCACTCTAGGCAGCAGAGTCCCGTCAACCCAGACCCAGTTGCACTAGACGCGCAT
CGGGAATTCCTTCACAGGCCTGCGTCTGGATACGTGCCAGAGGAGATCTGGAAGAAAGCTGAGGAGGCCG
TCAATGAGGTGAAGCGCCAGGCGATGACGGAGCTGCAGAAGGCCGTGTCTGAGGCGGAGCGGAAAGCCCA
CGACATGATCACAACAGAGAGGGCCAAGATGGAGCGCACGGTCGCCGAGGCCAAACGGCAGGCGGCGGAG
GACGCACTGGCAGTTATCAATCAGCAGGAGGATTCAAGCGAGAGTTGCTGGAATTGTGGCCGTAAAGCGA
GTGAAACCTGCAGTGGCTGTAACACAGCCCGATACTGTGGCTCATTTTGCCAGCACAAAGACTGGGAGAA
GCACCATCACATCTGTGGACAGACCCTGCAGGCCCAGCAGCAGGGAGACACACCTGCAGTCAGCTCCTCT
GTCACGCCCAACAGCGGGGCTGGGAGCCCGATGGACACACCACCAGCAGCCACTCCGAGGTCAACCACCC
CGGGAACCCCTTCCACCATAGAGACAACCCCTCGCTAGTAATGAACTAGTCCGTAACTTGAAAGTATTTC
GATTTCTTGGCTTTATATATCTTGTGGAAAGGACGAAGAGCGAGGCACGTAGGAGATAACACGCGTTAAG
TCGACAATCAACCTCTGGATTACAAAATTTGTGAAAGATTGACTGGTATTCTTAACTATGTTGCTCCTTT
TACGCTATGTGGATACGCTGCTTTAATGCCTTTGTATCATGCTATTGCTTCCCGTATGGCTTTCATTTTC
TCCTCCTTGTATAAATCCTGGTTGCTGTCTCTTTATGAGGAGTTGTGGCCCGTTGTCAGGCAACGTGGCG
TGGTGTGCACTGTGTTTGCTGACGCAACCCCCACTGGTTGGGGCATTGCCACCACCTGTCAGCTCCTTTC
CGGGACTTTCGCTTTCCCCCTCCCTATTGCCACGGCGGAACTCATCGCCGCCTGCCTTGCCCGCTGCTGG
ACAGGGGCTCGGCTGTTGGGCACTGACAATTCCGTGGTGTTGTCGGGGAAATCATCGTCCTTTCCTTGGC
TGCTCGCCTGTGTTGCCACCTGGATTCTGCGCGGGACGTCCTTCTGCTACGTCCCTTCGGCCCTCAATCC
AGCGGACCTTCCTTCCCGCGGCCTGCTGCCGGCTCTGCGGCCTCTTCCGCGTCTTCGCCTTCGCCCTCAG
ACGAGTCGGATCTCCCTTTGGGCCGCCTCCCCGCGTCGACTTTAAGACCAATGACTTACAAGGCAGCTGT
AGATCTTAGCCACTTTTTAAAAGAAAAGGGGGGACTGGAAGGGCTAATTCACTCCCAACGAAGACAAGAT
CTGCTTTTTGCTTGTACTGGGTCTCTCTGGTTAGACCAGATCTGAGCCTGGGAGCTCTCTGGCTAACTAG
GGAACCCACTGCTTAAGCCTCAATAAAGCTTGCCTTGAGTGCTTCAAGTAGTGTGTGCCCGTCTGTTGTG
TGACTCTGGTAACTAGAGATCCCTCAGACCCTTTTAGTCAGTGTGGAAAATCTCTAGCAGTACGTATAGT
AGTTCATGTCATCTTATTATTCAGTATTTATAACTTGCAAAGAAATGAATATCAGAGAGTGAGAGGAACT
TGTTTATTGCAGCTTATAATGGTTACAAATAAAGCAATAGCATCACAAATTTCACAAATAAAGCATTTTT
TTCACTGCATTCTAGTTGTGGTTTGTCCAAACTCATCAATGTATCTTATCATGTCTGGCTCTAGCTATCC
CGCCCCTAACTCCGCCCATCCCGCCCCTAACTCCGCCCAGTTCCGCCCATTCTCCGCCCCATGGCTGACT
AATTTTTTTTATTTATGCAGAGGCCGAGGCCGCCTCGGCCTCTGAGCTATTCCAGAAGTAGTGAGGAGGC
TTTTTTGGAGGCCTAGGGACGTACCCAATTCGCCCTATAGTGAGTCGTATTACGCGCGCTCACTGGCCGT
CGTTTTACAACGTCGTGACTGGGAAAACCCTGGCGTTACCCAACTTAATCGCCTTGCAGCACATCCCCCT
TTCGCCAGCTGGCGTAATAGCGAAGAGGCCCGCACCGATCGCCCTTCCCAACAGTTGCGCAGCCTGAATG
GCGAATGGG
[124 nt withheld, positions 7430-7553]
C
[91 nt withheld, positions 7555-7645]
A
[49 nt withheld, positions 7647-7695]
CCTTTGACGTTGGAGTCCACGTTCTTT
[37 nt withheld, positions 7723-7759]
ACCCTATCTCGGTCTATTCTTTTGATTTATAAGGGATTTTGCCGATTTCGGCCTATTGGTTAAAAAATGA
GCTGATTTAACAAAAATTTAACGCGAATTTTAACAAAATATTAACGCTTACAATTTAGGTGGCACTTTTC
GGGGAAATGTGCGCGGAACCCCTATTTGTTTATTTTTCTAAATACATTCAAATATGTATCCGCTCATGAG
ACAATAACCCTGATAAATGCTTCAATAATATTGAAAAAGGAAGAGTATGAGTATTCAACATTTCCGTGTC
GCCCTTATTCCCTTTTTTGCGGCATTTTGCCTTCCTGTTTTTGCTCACCCAGAAACGCTGGTGAAAGTAA
AAGATGCTGAAGATCAGTTGGGTGCACGAGTGGGTTACATCGAACTGGATCTCAACAGCGGTAAGATCCT
TGAGAGTTTTCGCCCCGAAGAACGTTTTCCAATGATGAGCACTTTTAAAGTTCTGCTATGTGGCGCGGTA
TTATCCCGTATTGACGCCGGGCAAGAGCAACTCGGTCGCCGCATACACTATTCTCAGAATGACTTGGTTG
AGTACTCACCAGTCACAGAAAAGCATCTTACGGATGGCATGACAGTAAGAGAATTATGCAGTGCTGCCAT
AACCATGAGTGATAACACTGCGGCCAACTTACTTCTGACAACGATCGGAGGACCGAAGGAGCTAACCGCT
TTTTTGCACAACATGGGGGATCATGTAACTCGCCTTGATCGTTGGGAACCGGAGCTGAATGAAGCCATAC
CAAACGACGAGCGTGACACCACGATGCCTGTAGCAATGGCAACAACGTTGCGCAAACTATTAACTGGCGA
ACTACTTACTCTAGCTTCCCGGCAACAATTAATAGACTGGATGGAGGCGGATAAAGTTGCAGGACCACTT
CTGCGCTCGGCCCTTCCGGCTGGCTGGTTTATTGCTGATAAATCTGGAGCCGGTGAGCGTGGGTCTCGCG
GTATCATTGCAGCACTGGGGCCAGATGGTAAGCCCTCCCGTATCGTAGTTATCTACACGACGGGGAGTCA
GGCAACTATGGATGAACGAAATAGACAGATCGCTGAGATAGGTGCCTCACTGATTAAGCATTGGTAACTG
TCAGACCAAGTTTACTCATATATACTTTAGATTGATTTAAAACTTCATTTTTAATTTAAAAGGATCTAGG
TGAAGATCCTTTTTGATAATCTCATGACCAAAATCCCTTAACGTGAGTTTTCGTTCCACTGAGCGTCAGA
CCCCGTAGAAAAGATCAAAGGATCTTCTTGAGATCCTTTTTTTCTGCGCGTAATCTGCTGCTTGCAAACA
AAAAAACCACCGCTACCAGCGGTGGTTTGTTTGCCGGATCAAGAGCTACCAACTCTTTTTCCGAAGGTAA
CTGGCTTCAGCAGAGCGCAGATACCAAATACTGTTCTTCTAGTGTAGCCGTAGTTAGGCCACCACTTCAA
GAACTCTGTAGCACCGCCTACATACCTCGCTCTGCTAATCCTGTTACCAGTGGCTGCTGCCAGTGGCGAT
AAGTCGTGTCTTACCGGGTTGGACTCAAGACGATAGTTACCGGATAAGGCGCAGCGGTCGGGCTGAACGG
GGGGTTCGTGCACACAGCCCAGCTTGGAGCGAACGACCTACACCGAACTGAGATACCTACAGCGTGAGCT
ATGAGAAAGCGCCACGCTTCCCGAAGGGAGAAAGGCGGACAGGTATCCGGTAAGCGGCAGGGTCGGAACA
GGAGAGCGCACGAGGGAGCTTCCAGGGGGAAACGCCTGGTATCTTTATAGTCCTGTCGGGTTTCGCCACC
TCTGACTTGAGCGTCGATTTTTGTGATGCTCGTCAGGGGGGCGGAGCCTATGGAAAAACGCCAGCAACGC
GGCCTTTTTACGGTTCCTGGCCTTTTGCTGGCCTTTTGCTCACATGTTCTTTCCTGCGTTATCCCCTGAT
TCTGTGGATAACCGTATTACCGCCTTTGAGTGAGCTGATACCGCTCGCCGCAGCCGAACGACCGAGCGCA
GCGAGTCAGTGAGCGAGGAAGCGGAAGAGCGCCCAATACGCAAACCGCCTCTCCCCGCGCGTTGGCCGAT
TCATTAATGCAGCTGGCACGACAGGTTTCCCGACTGGAAAGCGGGCAGTGAGCGCAACGCAATTAATGTG
AGTTAGCTCACTCATTAGGCACCCCAGGCTTTACACTTTATGCTTCCGGCTCGTATGTTGTGTGGAATTG
TGAGCGGATAACAATTTCACACAGGAAACAGCTATGACCATGATTACGCCAAGCGCGCAATTAACCCTCA
CTAAAGGGAACAAAAGCTGGAGCTGCAAGC
