>Addgene plasmid #143834 | TFORF1678 | depositor partial sequence | sequence record 283629 | Insert
ACCGCCACCATGCCTGATCGTACTGAGAAGCACTCCACAATGCCAGACTCACCTGTGGATGTGAAGACGC
AATCTAGGCTGACTCCTCCAACAATGCCACCTCCCCCAACTACTCAAGGAGCTCCAAGAACCAGTTCATT
TACACCGACAACGTTAACTAATGGCACGAGCCATTCTCCTACAGCCTTGAATGGCGCCCCCTCACCACCC
AATGGCTTCAGCAATGGGCCTTCCTCTTCTTCCTCCTCCTCTCTGGCTAATCAACAGCTGCCCCCAGCCT
GTGGTGCCAGGCAACTCAGCAAGCTGAAAAGGTTCCTTACTACCCTGCAGCAGTTTGGCAATGACATTTC
ACCCGAGATAGGAGAAAGAGTTCGCACCCTCGTTCTGGGACTAGTGAACTCCACTTTGACAATTGAAGAA
TTTCATTCCAAACTGCAAGAAGCTACTAACTTCCCACTGAGACCTTTTGTCATCCCATTTTTGAAGGCCA
ACTTGCCCCTGCTGCAGCGTGAGCTCCTCCACTGCGCAAGACTGGCCAAACAGAACCCTGCCCAGTACCT
CGCCCAGCATGAACAGCTGCTTCTGGATGCCAGCACCACCTCACCTGTTGACTCCTCAGAGCTGCTTCTC
GATGTGAACGAAAACGGGAAGAGGCGAACTCCAGACAGAACCAAAGAAAATGGCTTTGACAGAGAGCCTT
TGCACTCAGAACATCCAAGCAAGCGACCATGCACTATTAGCCCAGGCCAGCGGTACAGTCCAAATAACGG
CTTATCCTACCAGCCCAATGGCCTGCCTCACCCTACCCCACCTCCACCTCAGCATTACCGTTTGGATGAT
ATGGCCATTGCCCACCACTACAGGGACTCCTATCGACACCCCAGCCACAGGGACCTCAGGGACAGAAACA
GACCTATGGGGTTGCATGGCACACGTCAAGAAGAAATGATTGATCACAGACTAACAGACAGAGAATGGGC
AGAAGAGTGGAAACATCTTGACCATCTGTTAAACTGCATAATGGACATGGTAGAAAAAACAAGGCGATCT
CTCACCGTACTAAGGCGGTGTCAAGAAGCAGACCGGGAAGAATTGAATTACTGGATCCGGCGGTACAGTG
ACGCCGAGGACTTAAAAAAAGGTGGCGGCAGTAGCAGCAGCCACTCTAGGCAGCAGAGTCCCGTCAACCC
AGACCCAGTTGCACTAGACGCGCATCGGGAATTCCTTCACAGGCCTGCGTCTGGATACGTGCCAGAGGAG
ATCTGGAAGAAAGCTGAGGAGGCCGTCAATGAGGTGAAGCGCCAGGCGATGACGGAGCTGCAGAAGGCCG
TGTCTGAGGCGGAGCGGAAAGCCCACGACATGATCACAACAGAGAGGGCCAAGATGGAGCGCACGGTCGC
CGAGGCCAAACGGCAGGCGGCGGAGGACGCACTGGCAGTTATCAATCAGCAGGAGGATTCAAGCGAGAGT
TGCTGGAATTGTGGCCGTAAAGCGAGTGAAACCTGCAGTGGCTGTAACACAGCCCGATACTGTGGCTCAT
TTTGCCAGCACAAAGACTGGGAGAAGCACCATCACATCTGTGGACAGACCCTGCAGGCCCAGCAGCAGGG
AGACACACCTGCAGTCAGCTCCTCTGTCACGCCCAACAGCGGGGCTGGGAGCCCGATGGACACACCACCA
GCAGCCACTCCGAGGTCAACCACCCCGGGAACCCCTTCCACCATAGAGACAACCCCTCGCTAGTAATGAA
CTAGTCCGTAACTTGAAAGTATTTCGATTTCTTGGCTTTATATATCTTGTGGAAAGGACGAAGAGCGAGG
CACGTAGGAGATAAC
