>Addgene plasmid #143834 | TFORF1678 | depositor partial sequence | sequence record 283630 | Barcode
AGAGCGAGGCACGTAGGAGATAAC
